Addgene plasmid #215370: GB3474
Purpose: CDS of CPH from N. nambi codon optimized for N.benthamiana. This gene is the final step and recycling of the bioluminiscente pathway
Depositing lab: Diego Orzaez. Depositing organization: Instituto de Biologia Molecular y Celular de Plantas. Publication: A quantitative autonomous bioluminescence reporter system with a wide dynamic range for Plant Synthetic Biology. Calvache C, Vazquez-Vilar M, Moreno-Gimenez E, Orzaez D. Plant Biotechnol J. 2024 Jan;22(1):37-47. doi: 10.1111/pbi.14146. Epub 2023 Oct 26. PubMed 37882352.
Backbone
  Vector backbone: pUPD2
  Backbone manufacturer: self-made; derived from the BioBrick assembly plasmid pSB1C3
  Vector type: Synthetic Biology
Growth in bacteria
  Bacterial resistance: Chloramphenicol, 25 μg/mL
  Growth temperature: 37°C
  Growth strain: DH5alpha
  Copy number: High Copy
Gene/Insert
  Gene/Insert name: CPH
  Species: N. nambi
  Mutation: BsaI and BsmBI sites removed
  Cloning method: Restriction Enzyme; 5′ cloning site BsmBI (destroyed during cloning); 3′ cloning site BsmBI (destroyed during cloning)
Terms and licenses: Academic/Nonprofit Terms; Industry Terms: Not Available to Industry
How to cite: GB3474 was a gift from Diego Orzaez (Addgene plasmid # 215370 ; http://n2t.net/addgene:215370 ; RRID:Addgene_215370)
