[The description below was written by a language model from this plasmid's Addgene catalogue record and pLannotate feature annotations shown in this document.]
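Description:
GB3474 is a GoldenBraid-style level 0 part plasmid for plant synthetic biology, built in pUPD2, a self-made domestication vector derived from the BioBrick assembly plasmid pSB1C3. It is a small (about 3 kb) E. coli cloning plasmid rather than an expression or plant transformation vector. It replicates from a high-copy ColE1/pUC-type origin and is selected with chloramphenicol through the cat gene, which is driven by its native promoter and followed by the lambda t0 terminator. Remnants of the BioBrick prefix and suffix flank the cloning position. The his operon terminator and a further putative bacterial terminator insulate the insert region from transcription reading in or out of the backbone.

The payload is the coding sequence of CPH from the bioluminescent fungus Neonothopanus nambi, codon optimized for Nicotiana benthamiana. According to the record, this enzyme performs the final, recycling step of the fungal bioluminescence pathway. Internal BsaI and BsmBI sites were removed ("domestication") so the part is compatible with Type IIS assembly, and the fragment was inserted through BsmBI sites that were destroyed during cloning. The automated feature table annotates only backbone elements. The CPH CDS itself is not called, but it presumably occupies the unannotated stretch between the BioBrick prefix and suffix.

No promoter or terminator for plant expression is recorded, consistent with a CDS-only part. It is meant to be combined with regulatory parts into transcriptional units and then into multigene constructs, for use in the autonomous bioluminescence reporter system for plants described in the associated publication.
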