Features (pLannotate 1.2.2; 8 found; start..end, strand, type, name):
    964..983     +  misc_feature   BioBrick suffix: universal suffix for all parts
    984..1041    +  terminator     his operon terminator: This putative transcriptin terminator from the E. coli his operon has a 2-bp deletion introduced during synthesis. Its efficiency has not been determined.
   1236..1824    -  rep_origin     ori: high-copy-number ColE1/pMB1/pBR322/pUC origin of replication
   2007..2101    -  terminator     lambda t0 terminator: transcription terminator from phage lambda
   2125..2781    -  CDS            cat: CAT_ECOLX - Experimental evidence at protein level: Swiss-Prot protein existence level 1. This enzyme is an effector of chloramphenicol resistance in bacteria. From Escherichia coli. This protein is used as a marker in many commonly used cloning vectors, such as pACYC184.
   2782..2879    -  promoter       cat promoter: promoter of the E. coli cat gene encoding chloramphenicol acetyltransferase
   2965..3008    -  terminator     bacterial terminator: putative bacterial transcription terminator
   3011..5       +  misc_feature   BioBrick prefix (across the origin): BioBrick prefix for parts that do not start with "ATG"
>Addgene plasmid #215370 | GB3474 | addgene full sequence | sequence record 437491 | Addgene NGS Result
TAGAGCGATGAGTGGTCTCGAATGGCCCCAATAAGTTCCACGTGGTCTAGGCTCATAAGGTTTGTGGCTG
TGGAAACCTCCTTAGTTCACATCGGCGAGCCTATTGATGCAACAATGGACGTGGGCTTAGCACGTAGGGA
AGGGAAGACAATACAAGCCTATGAGATCATCGGCAGTGGCTCTGCTTTAGATCTGTCTGCCCAAGTGTCA
AAGAACGTACTTACGGTCCGTGAGCTCTTAATGCCCTTGAGCCGTGAGGAGATTAAAACGGTAAGATGCC
TTGGCCTTAATTATCCCGTCCACGCCACAGAAGCCAACGTGGCCGTGCCGAAATTCCCGAACCTTTTTTA
CAAACCCGTAACCTCCCTCATCGGACCAGGTGGGTTGATAACCATCCCTTCAGTTGTCCAACCACCTAAA
GAGCACCAGAGCGATTACGAAGCCGAGTTGGTTATCGTCATCGGTAAAGCCGCCAAAAATGTCAGTGAAG
ATGAAGCTCTGGACTACGTGTTGGGCTACACCGCAGCCAATGACATCTCATTTAGGAAACATCAGTTGGC
CGTTTCTCAATGGTCATTCTCCAAGGGTTTTGATGGCACGAATCCCCTGGGACCGTGCCTGGTTTCTGCT
TCCTCTATTCCAGATCCACAGGATATTCCGATCCAATGTAAACTCAACGGTGGGGTGGTGCAAAATGGAA
ACACTCGTGATCAGATTTTTAATGTCAAGAAAACAATCTCTTTTTTAAGCCAAGGGACTACGTTGGAGCC
TGGTTCCATAATCCTGACGGGGACGCCCGACGGAGTGGGCTTCGTAAGAAACCCACCGCTTTATTTGAAG
GACGGTGATGAAGTAATGACTTGGATCGGATCAGGTATAGGAACCTTAGCCAACACTGTCCGAGAGGAGC
AGACTTGTTTCGCTTCAGGAGGGCACGAGTAAGCTTTGAGACCACTCATCGCGACTAGTAGCGGCCGCTG
CAGTCCGGCAAAAAAGGGCAAGGTGTCACCACCCTGCCCTTTTTCTTTAAAACCGAAAAGATTACTTCGC
GTTATGCAGGCTTCCTCGCTCACTGACTCGCTGCGCTCGGTCGTTCGGCTGCGGCGAGCGGTATCAGCTC
ACTCAAAGGCGGTAATACGGTTATCCACAGAATCAGGGGATAACGCAGGAAAGAACATGTGAGCAAAAGG
CCAGCAAAAGGCCAGGAACCGTAAAAAGGCCGCGTTGCTGGCGTTTTTCCACAGGCTCCGCCCCCCTGAC
GAGCATCACAAAAATCGACGCTCAAGTCAGAGGTGGCGAAACCCGACAGGACTATAAAGATACCAGGCGT
TTCCCCCTGGAAGCTCCCTCGTGCGCTCTCCTGTTCCGACCCTGCCGCTTACCGGATACCTGTCCGCCTT
TCTCCCTTCGGGAAGCGTGGCGCTTTCTCATAGCTCACGCTGTAGGTATCTCAGTTCGGTGTAGGTCGTT
CGCTCCAAGCTGGGCTGTGTGCACGAACCCCCCGTTCAGCCCGACCGCTGCGCCTTATCCGGTAACTATC
GTCTTGAGTCCAACCCGGTAAGACACGACTTATCGCCACTGGCAGCAGCCACTGGTAACAGGATTAGCAG
AGCGAGGTATGTAGGCGGTGCTACAGAGTTCTTGAAGTGGTGGCCTAACTACGGCTACACTAGAAGAACA
GTATTTGGTATCTGCGCTCTGCTGAAGCCAGTTACCTTCGGAAAAAGAGTTGGTAGCTCTTGATCCGGCA
AACAAACCACCGCTGGTAGCGGTGGTTTTTTTGTTTGCAAGCAGCAGATTACGCGCAGAAAAAAAGGATC
TCAAGAAGATCCTTTGATCTTTTCTACGGGGTCTGACGCTCAGTGGAACGAAAACTCACGTTAAGGGATT
TTGGTCATGAGATTATCAAAAAGGATCTTCACCTAGATCCTTTTAAATTAAAAATGAAGTTTTAAATCAA
TCTAAAGTATATATGAGTAAACTTGGTCTGACAGCTCGAGGCTTGGATTCTCACCAATAAAAAACGCCCG
GCGGCAACCGAGCGTTCTGAACAAATCCAGATGGAGTTCTGAGGTCATTACTGGATCTATCAACAGGAGT
CCAAGCGAGCTCGATATCAAATTACGCCCCGCCCTGCCACTCGTCGCAGTACTGTTGTAATTCATTAAGC
ATTCTGCCGACATGGAAGCCATCACAAACGGCATGATGAACCTGAATCGCCAGCGGCATCAGCACCTTGT
CGCCTTGCGTATAATATTTGCCCATGGTGAAAACGGGGGCGAAGAAGTTGTCCATATTGGCCACGTTTAA
ATCAAAACTGGTGAAACTCACCCAGGGATTGGCTGATACGAAAAACATATTCTCAATAAACCCTTTAGGG
AAATAGGCCAGGTTTTCACCGTAACACGCCACATCTTGCGAATATATGTGTAGAAACTGCCGGAAATCGT
CGTGGTATTCACTCCAGAGTGATGAAAACGTTTCAGTTTGCTCATGGAAAACGGTGTAACAAGGGTGAAC
ACTATCCCATATCACCAGCTCACCGTCTTTCATTGCCATACGAAATTCCGGATGAGCATTCATCAGGCGG
GCAAGAATGTGAATAAAGGCCGGATAAAACTTGTGCTTATTTTTCTTTACGGTCTTTAAAAAGGCCGTAA
TATCCAGCTGAACGGTCTGGTTATAGGTACATTGAGCAACTGACTGAAATGCCTCAAAATGTTCTTTACG
ATGCCATTGGGATATATCAACGGTGGTATATCCAGTGATTTTTTTCTCCATTTTAGCTTCCTTAGCTCCT
GAAAATCTCGATAACTCAAAAAATACGCCCGGTAGTGATCTTATTTCATTATGGTGAAAGTTGGAACCTC
TTACGTGCCCGATCAACTCGAGTGCCACCTGACGTCTAAGAAACCATTATTATCATGACATTAACCTATA
AAAATAGGCGTATCACGAGGCAGAATTTCAGATAAAAAAAATCCTTAGCTTTCGCTAAGGATGATTTCTG
GAATTCGCGGCCGCTTC
